LOCUS       Exported 3839 bp ds-DNA circular SYN 12-MAY-2021
DEFINITION  Expression plasmid encoding MbPylRS(IPYE) and pylT.
ACCESSION   .
VERSION     .
KEYWORDS    pTECH-MbPylRS(IPYE)
SOURCE      synthetic DNA construct
  ORGANISM  synthetic DNA construct
REFERENCE   1 (bases 1 to 3839)
  AUTHORS   Bryson DI, Fan C, Guo LT, Miller C, Soll D, Liu DR
  TITLE     Continuous directed evolution of aminoacyl-tRNA synthetases.
  JOURNAL   Nat Chem Biol. 2017 Oct 16. doi: 10.1038/nchembio.2474.
  PUBMED    29035361
REFERENCE   2 (bases 1 to 3839)
  AUTHORS   .
  TITLE     Direct Submission
  JOURNAL   Exported May 12, 2021 from SnapGene Server 1.1.58
            http://www.snapgene.com
FEATURES             Location/Qualifiers
     source          1..3839
                     /organism="synthetic DNA construct"
                     /mol_type="other DNA"
     promoter        complement(2513..2541)
                     /label=tet promoter
                     /note="E. coli promoter for tetracycline efflux protein
                     gene"
     rep_origin      2653..3198
                     /direction=RIGHT
                     /label=p15A ori
                     /note="Plasmids containing the medium-copy-number p15A
                     origin of replication can be propagated in E. coli cells
                     that contain a second plasmid with the ColE1 origin. "
     primer_bind     3099..3118
                     /label=pBR322ori-F
                     /note="pBR322 origin, forward primer"
     primer_bind     3315..3332
                     /label=L4440
                     /note="L4440 vector, forward primer"
     primer_bind     complement(3687..3706)
                     /label=CAT-R
                     /note="Chloramphenicol resistance gene, reverse primer"
ORIGIN
        1 cgtatggcaa tgaaagacgg tgagctggtg atatgggata gtgttcaccc ttgttacacc
       61 gttttccatg agcaaactga aacgttttca tcgctctgga gtgaatacca cgacgatttc
      121 cggcagtttc tacacatata ttcgcaagat gtggcgtgtt acggcgaaaa cctggcccta
      181 tttccctaaa gggtttattg agaatatgtt tttcgtctca gccaatccct gggtgagttt
      241 caccagtttt gatttaaacg tggccaatat ggacaacttc ttcgcccccg ttttcaccat
      301 gggcaaatat tatacgcaag gcgacaaggt gctgatgccg ctggcgattc aggttcatca
      361 tgccgtttgt gatggcttcc atgtcggcag aatgcttaat gaattacaac agtactgcga
      421 tgagtggcag ggcggggcgt aattttttta aggcagttat tggtgccctt aaacgcctgg
      481 ttgctacgcc tgaataagtg ataataagcg gatgaatggc agaaattcga aagcaaattc
      541 gacccgggcg gccgcaaccc agcgttcgat gcttctttga gcgaacgatc aaaaataagt
      601 gccttcccat caaaaaaata ttctcaacat aaaaaacttt gtgtaatact tgtaacgcta
      661 catggagatt aactcaatct agagggtaac tagtatggat aagaagccgc tggatgttct
      721 gatctctgcg accggtctgt ggatgtcccg taccggcacg ctgcacaaga tcaagcacta
      781 tgagatttct cgttctaaaa tctacatcga aatggcgtgt ggtgaccatc tggttgtgaa
      841 caactctcgt tcttgtcgtc ccgcacgtgc attccgttat cataaatacc gtaaaacctg
      901 caaacgttgt cgtgtttctg acgaagatat caacaacttc ctgacccgtt ctaccgaagg
      961 caaaacctct gttaaagtta aagttgtttc tgagccgaaa gtgaaaaaag cgatgccgaa
     1021 atctgtttct cgtgcgccga aaccgctgga aaatccggtt tctgcgaaag cgtctaccga
     1081 cacctctcgt tctgttccgt ctccggcgaa atctaccccg aactctccgg ttccgacctc
     1141 tgcgccggcg ccgtctctga cccgttctca gctggatcgt gttgaagcgc tgctgtctcc
     1201 ggaagataaa atctctctga acatcgcgaa accgttccgt gaactggaat ctgaactggt
     1261 tacccgtcgt aaaaacgatt tccagcgtct gtacaccaac gatcgtgaag actacctggg
     1321 taaactggaa cgtgacatca ccaaattctt cgttgaccgt gatttcctgg aaatcaaatc
     1381 tccgatcctg atcccggcgg aatacgttga acgtatgggt atcaacaacg ataccgaact
     1441 gtctaaacag atcttccgtg ttgataaaaa cctgtgcctg cgtccgatgc tggcgccgac
     1501 cctgtacaac tatctgcgta aactggatcg tatcctgccg gacccgatca aaatcttcga
     1561 agttggtccg tgctaccgta aagaatctga cggtaaagaa cacctggaag agttcaccat
     1621 ggtgaacttc tgccagatgg gttctggttg cacccgtgag aacctggaat ctctgatcaa
     1681 agaatttctg gactacctgg aaatcgactt cgaaatcgtt ggtgactcct gcatggtgta
     1741 cggtgatacc ctggacatca tgcacggtga cctggaactg tcttctgcgg ttgttggtcc
     1801 ggttccgctg gatcgtgaat ggggtatcga caaaccgtgg atcggtgcgg gtttcggtct
     1861 ggaacgtctg ctgaaagtta tgcacggttt caaaaacatc aaacgtgcgt ctcgttctga
     1921 atcttactac aacggtatct ctaccaacct gtaacctagg ctgctgccac cgctgagatc
     1981 tatgccccgc gcccacagga aggagctacc ggcagcggtg cggactgttg taactcataa
     2041 taagaaatga ggccgctcat ggcgttctgt tgcccgtctc gctggtgaaa agaaaaacca
     2101 ccctggctaa ctaagcggcc tgctgacttt ctcgccgatc aaaaggcatt ttgctattaa
     2161 gggattgacg agggcgtatc tgcgcagtaa gatgcgcccc gcattggaaa cctgatcatg
     2221 tagatcgaat ggactctaaa tccgttcagc cgggttagat tcccggggtt tccgccaaat
     2281 tcgaaaagcc tgctcaacga gcaggctttt ttgcatggcg ttacccaact taatcgcctt
     2341 gcagcacatc cccctttcgc cagatcccgc aagaggcccg gcagtaccgg cataaccaag
     2401 cctatgccta cagcatccag ggtgacggtg ccgaggatga cgatgagcgc attgttagat
     2461 ttcatacacg gtgcctgact gcgttagcaa tttaactgtg ataaactacc gcattaaagc
     2521 ttatcgatga taagctgtca aacatgagaa ttacaactta tatcgtatgg ggctgacttc
     2581 aggtgctaca tttgaagaga taaattgcac tgaaatctag aaatatttta tctgattaat
     2641 aagatgatct tcttgagatc gttttggtct gcgcgtaatc tcttgctctg aaaacgaaaa
     2701 aaccgccttg cagggcggtt tttcgaaggt tctctgagct accaactctt tgaaccgagg
     2761 taactggctt ggaggagcgc agtcaccaaa acttgtcctt tcagtttagc cttaaccggc
     2821 gcatgacttc aagactaact cctctaaatc aattaccagt ggctgctgcc agtggtgctt
     2881 ttgcatgtct ttccgggttg gactcaagac gatagttacc ggataaggcg cagcggtcgg
     2941 actgaacggg gggttcgtgc atacagtcca gcttggagcg aactgcctac ccggaactga
     3001 gtgtcaggcg tggaatgaga caaacgcggc cataacagcg gaatgacacc ggtaaaccga
     3061 aaggcaggaa caggagagcg cacgagggag ccgccagggg gaaacgcctg gtatctttat
     3121 agtcctgtcg ggtttcgcca ccactgattt gagcgtcaga tttcgtgatg cttgtcaggg
     3181 gggcggagcc tatggaaaaa cggctttgcc gcggccctct cacttccctg ttaagtatct
     3241 tcctggcatc ttccaggaaa tctccgcccc gttcgtaagc catttccgct cgccgcagtc
     3301 gaacgaccga gcgtagcgag tcagtgagcg aggaagcgga atatatcctg tatcacatat
     3361 tctgctgacg caccggtgca gccttttttc tcctgccaca tgaagcactt cactgacacc
     3421 ctcatcagtg ccaacatagt aagccagtat acactccgct agcgctgatg tccggcggtg
     3481 cttttgccgt tacgcaccac cccgtcagta gctgaacagg agggacagta agaggttcca
     3541 actttcacca taatgaaata agatcactac cgggcgtatt ttttgagtta tcgagatttt
     3601 caggagctaa ggaagctaaa atggagaaaa aaatcactgg atataccacc gttgatatat
     3661 cccaatggca tcgtaaagaa cattttgagg catttcagtc agttgctcaa tgtacctata
     3721 accagaccgt tcagctggat attacggcct ttttaaagac cgtaaagaaa aataagcaca
     3781 agttttatcc ggcctttatt cacattcttg cccgcctgat gaatgctcat ccggaactc
//
