>Addgene plasmid #104072 | pTECH-MbPylRS(IPYE) | addgene full sequence | sequence record 199822 | Addgene NGS Result
TTCGATGCTTCTTTGAGCGAACGATCAAAAATAAGTGCCTTCCCATCAAAAAAATATTCTCAACATAAAA
AACTTTGTGTAATACTTGTAACGCTACATGGAGATTAACTCAATCTAGAGGGTAACTAGTATGGATAAGA
AGCCGCTGGATGTTCTGATCTCTGCGACCGGTCTGTGGATGTCCCGTACCGGCACGCTGCACAAGATCAA
GCACTATGAGATTTCTCGTTCTAAAATCTACATCGAAATGGCGTGTGGTGACCATCTGGTTGTGAACAAC
TCTCGTTCTTGTCGTCCCGCACGTGCATTCCGTTATCATAAATACCGTAAAACCTGCAAACGTTGTCGTG
TTTCTGACGAAGATATCAACAACTTCCTGACCCGTTCTACCGAAGGCAAAACCTCTGTTAAAGTTAAAGT
TGTTTCTGAGCCGAAAGTGAAAAAAGCGATGCCGAAATCTGTTTCTCGTGCGCCGAAACCGCTGGAAAAT
CCGGTTTCTGCGAAAGCGTCTACCGACACCTCTCGTTCTGTTCCGTCTCCGGCGAAATCTACCCCGAACT
CTCCGGTTCCGACCTCTGCGCCGGCGCCGTCTCTGACCCGTTCTCAGCTGGATCGTGTTGAAGCGCTGCT
GTCTCCGGAAGATAAAATCTCTCTGAACATCGCGAAACCGTTCCGTGAACTGGAATCTGAACTGGTTACC
CGTCGTAAAAACGATTTCCAGCGTCTGTACACCAACGATCGTGAAGACTACCTGGGTAAACTGGAACGTG
ACATCACCAAATTCTTCGTTGACCGTGATTTCCTGGAAATCAAATCTCCGATCCTGATCCCGGCGGAATA
CGTTGAACGTATGGGTATCAACAACGATACCGAACTGTCTAAACAGATCTTCCGTGTTGATAAAAACCTG
TGCCTGCGTCCGATGCTGGCGCCGACCCTGTACAACTATCTGCGTAAACTGGATCGTATCCTGCCGGACC
CGATCAAAATCTTCGAAGTTGGTCCGTGCTACCGTAAAGAATCTGACGGTAAAGAACACCTGGAAGAGTT
CACCATGGTGAACTTCTGCCAGATGGGTTCTGGTTGCACCCGTGAGAACCTGGAATCTCTGATCAAAGAA
TTTCTGGACTACCTGGAAATCGACTTCGAAATCGTTGGTGACTCCTGCATGGTGTACGGTGATACCCTGG
ACATCATGCACGGTGACCTGGAACTGTCTTCTGCGGTTGTTGGTCCGGTTCCGCTGGATCGTGAATGGGG
TATCGACAAACCGTGGATCGGTGCGGGTTTCGGTCTGGAACGTCTGCTGAAAGTTATGCACGGTTTCAAA
AACATCAAACGTGCGTCTCGTTCTGAATCTTACTACAACGGTATCTCTACCAACCTGTAACCTAGGCTGC
TGCCACCGCTGAGATCTATGCCCCGCGCCCACAGGAAGGAGCTACCGGCAGCGGTGCGGACTGTTGTAAC
TCATAATAAGAAATGAGGCCGCTCATGGCGTTCTGTTGCCCGTCTCGCTGGTGAAAAGAAAAACCACCCT
GGCTAACTAAGCGGCCTGCTGACTTTCTCGCCGATCAAAAGGCATTTTGCTATTAAGGGATTGACGAGGG
CGTATCTGCGCAGTAAGATGCGCCCCGCATTGGAAACCTGATCATGTAGATCGAATGGACTCTAAATCCG
TTCAGCCGGGTTAGATTCCCGGGGTTTCCGCCAAATTCGAAAAGCCTGCTCAACGAGCAGGCTTTTTTGC
ATGGCGTTACCCAACTTAATCGCCTTGCAGCACATCCCCCTTTCGCCAGATCCCGCAAGAGGCCCGGCAG
TACCGGCATAACCAAGCCTATGCCTACAGCATCCAGGGTGACGGTGCCGAGGATGACGATGAGCGCATTG
TTAGATTTCATACACGGTGCCTGACTGCGTTAGCAATTTAACTGTGATAAACTACCGCATTAAAGCTTAT
CGATGATAAGCTGTCAAACATGAGAATTACAACTTATATCGTATGGGGCTGACTTCAGGTGCTACATTTG
AAGAGATAAATTGCACTGAAATCTAGAAATATTTTATCTGATTAATAAGATGATCTTCTTGAGATCGTTT
TGGTCTGCGCGTAATCTCTTGCTCTGAAAACGAAAAAACCGCCTTGCAGGGCGGTTTTTCGAAGGTTCTC
TGAGCTACCAACTCTTTGAACCGAGGTAACTGGCTTGGAGGAGCGCAGCCACCAAAACTTGTCCTTTCAG
TTTAGCCTTAACCGGCGCATGACTTCAAGACTAACTCCTCTAAATCAATTACCAGTGGCTGCTGCCAGTG
GTGCTTTTGCATGTCTTTCCGGGTTGGACTCAAGACGATAGTTACCGGATAAGGCGCAGCGGTCGGACTG
AACGGGGGGTTCGTGCATACAGTCCAGCTTGGAGCGAACTGCCTACCCGGAACTGAGTGTCAGGCGTGGA
ATGAGACAAACGCGGCCATAACAGCGGAATGACACCGGTAAACCGAAAGGCAGGAACAGGAGAGCGCACG
AGGGAGCCGCCAGGGGGAAACGCCTGGTATCTTTATAGTCCTGTCGGGTTTCGCCACCACTGATTTGAGC
GTCAGATTTCGTGATGCTTGTCAGGGGGGCGGAGCCTATGGAAAAACGGCTTTGCCGCGGCCCTCTCACT
TCCCTGTTAAGTATCTTCCTGGCATCTTCCAGGAAATCTCCGCCCCGTTCGTAAGCCATTTCCGCTCGCC
GCAGTCGAACGACCGAGCGTAGCGAGTCAGTGAGCGAGGAAGCGGAATATATCCTGTATCACATATTCTG
CTGACGCACCGGTGCAGCCTTTTTTCTCCTGCCACATGAAGCACTTCACTGACACCCTCATCAGTGCCAA
CATAGTAAGCCAGTATACACTCCGCTAGCGCTGATGTCCGGCGGTGCTTTTGCCGTTACGCACCACCCCG
TCAGTAGCTGAACAGGAGGGACAGTAAGAGGTTCCAACTTTCACCATAATGAAATAAGATCACTACCGGG
CGTATTTTTTGAGTTATCGAGATTTTCAGGAGCTAAGGAAGCTAAAATGGAGAAAAAAATCACTGGATAT
ACCACCGTTGATATATCCCAATGGCATCGTAAAGAACATTTTGAGGCATTTCAGTCAGTTGCTCAATGTA
CCTATAACCAGACCGTTCAGCTGGACATTACGGCCTTTTTAAAGACCGTAAAGAAAAATAAGCACAAGTT
TTATCCGGCCTTTATTCACATTCTTGCCCGCCTGATGAATGCTCATCCGGAATTTCGTATGGCAATGAAA
GACGGTGAGCTGGTGATATGGGATAGTGTTCACCCTTGTTACACCGTTTTCCATGAGCAAACTGAAACGT
TTTCATCGCTCTGGAGTGAATACCACGACGATTTCCGGCAGTTTCTACACATATATTCGCAAGATGTGGC
GTGTTACGGCGAAAACCTGGCCTATTTCCCTAAAGGGTTTATTGAGAATATGTTTTTCGTCTCAGCCAAT
CCCTGGGTGAGTTTCACCAGTTTTGATTTAAACGTGGCCAATATGGACAACTTCTTCGCCCCCGTTTTCA
CCATGGGCAAATATTATACGCAAGGCGACAAGGTGCTGATGCCGCTGGCGATTCAGGTTCATCATGCCGT
TTGTGATGGCTTCCATGTCGGCAGAATGCTTAATGAATTACAACAGTACTGCGATGAGTGGCAGGGCGGG
GCGTAATTTTTTTAAGGCAGTTATTGGTGCCCTTAAACGCCTGGTTGCTACGCCTGAATAAGTGATAATA
AGCGGATGAATGGCAGAAATTCGAAAGCAAATTCGACCCGGGCGGCCGCAACCCAGCG
Features (pLannotate 1.2.2; 12 found; start..end, strand, type, name):
    131..1387    +  CDS            pylS: PYLS_METBA - Experimental evidence at protein level: Swiss-Prot protein existence level 1. Catalyzes the attachment of pyrrolysine to tRNA(Pyl). Pyrrolysine is a lysine derivative encoded by the termination codon UAG. From Methanosarcina barkeri.
   1395..1412    +  CDS            SET1 (fragment): solubility-enhancement tag derived from T7 phage gene 10B
   1503..1543    +  CDS            lacI (fragment): lac repressor; lacI; The lac repressor binds to the lac operator to inhibit transcription in E. coli. This inhibition can be relieved by adding lactose or isopropyl-β-D-thiogalactopyranoside (IPTG).
   1641..1709    +  ncRNA          tRNA: Accession: RF00005 - tRNA
   1752..1799    +  CDS            lacZα (fragment): LacZα fragment of β-galactosidase; lacZ fragment
   1800..1901    -  CDS            TcR (fragment): tetracycline efflux protein; tet; confers resistance to tetracycline
   1949..1977    -  promoter       tet promoter: E. coli promoter for tetracycline efflux protein gene
   2089..2634    +  rep_origin     p15A ori: Plasmids containing the medium-copy-number p15A origin of replication can be propagated in E. coli cells that contain a second plasmid with the ColE1 origin.
   2722..2777    +  rep_origin     RSF ori (fragment): Plasmids containing the RSF 1030 origin of replication can be propagated in E. coli cells that contain additional plasmids with compatible origins.
   2896..2964    -  mobile_element IS1 (fragment): prokaryotic transposable element IS1
   2964..3056    +  promoter       cat promoter (fragment): promoter of the E. coli cat gene encoding chloramphenicol acetyltransferase
   3057..3713    +  CDS            cat: CAT_ECOLX - Experimental evidence at protein level: Swiss-Prot protein existence level 1. This enzyme is an effector of chloramphenicol resistance in bacteria. From Escherichia coli. This protein is used as a marker in many commonly used cloning vectors, such as pACYC184.
