[The description below was written by a language model from this plasmid's Addgene catalogue record, the feature table of its GenBank file and pLannotate feature annotations shown in this document.]
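Description:
pTECH-MbPylRS(IPYE) is a small (about 3.8 kb) bacterial expression plasmid built on a p15A backbone for use in E. coli. It replicates from the p15A origin, recorded as low copy in the catalogue, which is compatible with ColE1-type plasmids and so allows co-maintenance with a second construct such as a reporter or target-gene plasmid. Selection is by chloramphenicol, through a cat gene (chloramphenicol acetyltransferase) driven by its own cat promoter. Several short annotated fragments (a tet promoter and partial TcR, lacI, lacZα, IS1 and RSF ori matches, and a short match to a solubility tag just after the synthetase gene) appear to be backbone remnants or incidental similarity hits rather than functional parts. The fragments near cat resemble those found in pACYC184-type vectors.

The payload is an orthogonal aminoacyl-tRNA synthetase/tRNA pair. The pyrrolysyl-tRNA synthetase from Methanosarcina barkeri (pylS, MbPylRS) is expressed from the lpp promoter. It carries four substitutions, V31I, T56P, H62Y and A100E, collectively named IPYE and described in the record as activating mutations. Downstream, a tRNA gene corresponding to pylT, the pyrrolysine tRNA that decodes the UAG amber stop codon, is expressed from the proK promoter. Neither promoter is annotated in the feature tables, which name them only through the catalogue fields. Together the two components allow suppression of amber codons in E. coli, the basis for site-specific incorporation of pyrrolysine analogues or other noncanonical amino acids. The associated work concerns continuous directed evolution of aminoacyl-tRNA synthetases, so this plasmid likely serves to express and characterise the evolved variant. The two sequence records differ by one base in length and use different numbering origins.
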