Addgene plasmid #104072: pTECH-MbPylRS(IPYE)
Purpose: Expression plasmid encoding MbPylRS(IPYE) and pylT
Depositing lab: David Liu. Depositing organization: Harvard University. Publication: Continuous directed evolution of aminoacyl-tRNA synthetases. Bryson DI, Fan C, Guo LT, Miller C, Soll D, Liu DR. Nat Chem Biol. 2017 Oct 16. doi: 10.1038/nchembio.2474. PubMed 29035361.
Backbone
  Vector backbone: p15A
  Backbone manufacturer: Liu Lab
  Total vector size (bp): 3838
  Vector type: Bacterial Expression
Growth in bacteria
  Bacterial resistance: Chloramphenicol, 25 μg/mL
  Growth temperature: 37°C
  Growth strain: DH5alpha
  Copy number: Low Copy
Gene/Insert
  Gene/Insert name: Plpp MbPylRS(IPYE); PproK pyl
  Species: Synthetic
  Mutation: Contains activating mutations V31I, T56P, H62Y, A100E (IPYE) in the MbPylRS gene
  Promoter: Plpp and PproK
  Cloning method: Ligation Independent Cloning
  Sequencing primers: 5′ n/a; 3′ n/a
Terms and licenses: Academic/Nonprofit Terms; Industry Terms: Not Available to Industry
How to cite: pTECH-MbPylRS(IPYE) was a gift from David Liu (Addgene plasmid # 104072 ; http://n2t.net/addgene:104072 ; RRID:Addgene_104072)
